>Addgene plasmid #84672 | pQCXIP-Laforin Myc W32G | addgene partial sequence | sequence record 166856 | LNCX 5'-AGCTCGTTTAGTGAACCGTCAGATC-3'
TGCTCGGGCCGCGCCTGCCAGCCGCGGGGACTCCGGGCCCGGGTATTCGCGCCGCCGCCGCCCGCCATGC
GCTTCCGCTTTGGGGTGGTGGTGCCACCCGCCGTGGCCGGCGCCCGGCCGGAGCTGCTGGTGGTGGGGTC
GCGGCCCGAGCTGGGGCGTGGGGAGCCGCGCGG
