>Addgene plasmid #84672 | pQCXIP-Laforin Myc W32G | addgene partial sequence | sequence record 166857 | Laforin-F 5'-ACAATGAAAACAACTTGGTGGAT-3'
CCACTGGACACACCAATGAAATGAAGCACACAACAGACTTCTATTTTAATATTGCAGGCCACCAAGCCAT
GCATTATTCAAGAATTCTACCAAATATCTGGCTGGGTAGCTGCCCTCGTCAGGTGGAACATGTAACCATC
AAACTGAAGCATGAATTGGGGATTACAGCTGTAATGAATTTCCAGACTGAATGGGATATTGTACAGAATT
CCTCAGGCTGTAACCGCTACCCAGAGCCCATGACTCCAGACACTATGATTAAACTATATAGGGAAGAAGG
CTTGGCCTACATCTGGATGCCAACACCAGATATGAGCACCGAAGGCCGAGTACAGATGCTGCCCCAGGCG
GTGTGCCTGCTGCATGCGCTGCTGGAGAAGGGACACATCGTGTACGTGCACTGCAACGCTGGGGTGGGCC
GCTCCACCGCGGCTGTCTGCGGCTGGCTCCAGTATGTGATGGGCTGGAATCTGAGGAAGGTGCAGTATTT
CCTCATGGCCAAGAGGCCGGCTGTCTACATTGACGAAGAGGCCTTGGCCCGGGCACAAGAAGATTTTTTC
CAGAAATTTGGGAAGGTTCGTTCTTCTGTGTGTAGCCTGTACTCGAGTCTAGAGGGCCCGCGGTTCGAAC
AAAAACTCATCTCAGAAGAGGATCTGAATATGCATACCGGTCATCATCACCATCACCATTGAGTTTAAAC
CCGCTGATCAGCCTCGACTGTGCCTTCTAGTTGCCAGCCATCTGTTGTTTGCCCCTCCCCCGTGCCTTCC
TTGACCCTGGAAGGTGCCACTCCCACTGTCCTTTCCTAATAAAA
