[The description below was written by a language model from this plasmid's Addgene catalogue record.]
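Description:
pQCXIP-Laforin Myc W32G is a retroviral and mammalian expression plasmid built on the pQCXIP backbone, with a recorded total size of about 7.2 kb. It is propagated in bacteria under ampicillin selection and is catalogued as low copy. A recombination-deficient host strain is listed, which is a common choice for vectors carrying repeated LTR sequences. The record provides catalogue fields only, with no feature table, so elements such as the packaging signal, internal regulatory elements or any mammalian selection marker belonging to the backbone are not itemised here.

The insert is human laforin, the product of the EPM2A gene, carrying a C-terminal Myc epitope tag that allows the protein to be detected or immunoprecipitated with anti-Myc antibodies. The name indicates a W32G substitution (tryptophan 32 to glycine), although the record does not describe the functional consequence of this change. The coding sequence was inserted by restriction cloning using BamHI at both ends, with both sites retained, so the fragment was non-directional and its orientation had to be confirmed. The catalogue lists the 5' LTR as the promoter for the insert.

The stated purpose is mammalian expression and/or retrovirus preparation. The plasmid can be transfected directly for expression, or used in packaging cells to produce retroviral particles that deliver the tagged laforin variant into target cells by stable integration. The associated study concerns S-nitrosylation of laforin, its effect on the protein's phosphatase activity, and its relevance to Lafora disease, which suggests that this mutant was used alongside other laforin forms in that work.
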