Addgene plasmid #84672: pQCXIP-Laforin Myc W32G
Purpose: mammalian expression and/or retrovirus preparation
Depositing lab: Ayano Satoh. Depositing organization: Okayama University. Publication: S-nitrosylation of laforin inhibits its phosphatase activity and is implicated in Lafora disease. Toyota R, Honjo Y, Imajo R, Satoh A. Sciencematters 10.19185/matters.201606000014.
Backbone
  Vector backbone: pQCXIP
  Total vector size (bp): 7200
  Vector type: Mammalian Expression, Retroviral
Growth in bacteria
  Bacterial resistance: Ampicillin, 100 μg/mL
  Growth temperature: 37°C
  Growth strain: NEB Stable
  Copy number: Low Copy
Gene/Insert
  Gene/Insert name: Laforin
  Species: H. sapiens (human)
  Entrez Gene: EPM2A (a.k.a. EPM2, MELF)
  Promoter: 5'LTR
  Tag / fusion protein: Myc (C terminal on insert)
  Cloning method: Restriction Enzyme; 5′ cloning site BamHI (not destroyed); 3′ cloning site BamHI (not destroyed)
  Sequencing primers: 5′ CGCCATCCACGCTGTTTTGAC
Terms and licenses: Academic/Nonprofit Terms; Industry Terms: Not Available to Industry
How to cite: pQCXIP-Laforin Myc W32G was a gift from Ayano Satoh (Addgene plasmid # 84672 ; http://n2t.net/addgene:84672 ; RRID:Addgene_84672)
